Addgene plasmid #120959: C11m
Purpose: MoClo golden gate assembly CD part for Citrine (modified YFP; variant of https://www.fpbase.org/protein/citrine/) - Please see Supplemental Documents for annotated Genbank file
Depositing lab: Richard Murray. Depositing organization: California Institute of Technology.
Backbone
  Vector backbone: DVA
  Backbone size w/o insert (bp): 2100
  Vector type: Synthetic Biology
Growth in bacteria
  Bacterial resistance: Ampicillin, 100 μg/mL
  Growth temperature: 37°C
  Growth strain: JM109
  Copy number: High Copy
Gene/Insert
  Gene/Insert name: Citrine
  Species: Synthetic
  Insert size (bp): 719
  Cloning method: Gibson Cloning
  Sequencing primers: 5′ AAATAGGCGTATCACGAGGCA; 3′ TTACCGCCTTTGAGTGAGCTG
Terms and licenses: Academic/Nonprofit Terms; Industry Terms: Not Available to Industry
How to cite: C11m was a gift from Richard Murray (Addgene plasmid # 120959 ; http://n2t.net/addgene:120959 ; RRID:Addgene_120959)
