[The description below was written by a language model from this plasmid's Addgene catalogue record and the feature table of its GenBank file.]
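Description:
C11m is a basic-part plasmid from a CIDAR MoClo extension collection, a synthetic-biology toolkit for hierarchical Golden Gate (Type IIS restriction enzyme) assembly of genetic circuits. It is built on the DVA destination vector backbone (about 2.1 kb) and totals 2,819 bp. It is maintained in E. coli through a high-copy ColE1/pMB1/pUC-type origin of replication and selected with ampicillin via the bla beta-lactamase gene, which is driven by its own AmpR promoter. The backbone also carries a BioBrick prefix and suffix flanking the part position, a putative bacterial transcription terminator just upstream of the prefix that helps insulate the part from read-through, and several standard sequencing primer binding sites.

The payload is a 719 bp synthetic coding sequence for Citrine, a modified yellow fluorescent protein described as a variant of the published Citrine. It is stored as a "CD" part, meaning that it is flanked by the C and D fusion-site overhangs that the MoClo standard assigns to coding sequences. As a stand-alone part it has no promoter, ribosome binding site or terminator of its own. These are supplied when it is combined in a one-pot Golden Gate reaction with promoter, RBS and terminator parts bearing matching overhangs to form a complete transcriptional unit. The insert was placed into the backbone by Gibson cloning. The feature table annotates only backbone elements. The Citrine region, which by position falls between the prefix and suffix, is not annotated, nor are the Type IIS sites. The construct is typically used as a yellow fluorescent reporter module in engineered bacterial or cell-free circuits.
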