LOCUS       Exported 2819 bp ds-DNA circular SYN 13-MAY-2021
DEFINITION  MoClo golden gate assembly CD part for Citrine (modified YFP;
            variant of https://www.fpbase.org/protein/citrine/) - Please see
            Supplemental Documents for annotated Genbank file.
ACCESSION   .
VERSION     .
KEYWORDS    C11m
SOURCE      synthetic DNA construct
  ORGANISM  synthetic DNA construct
REFERENCE   1 (bases 1 to 2819)
  TITLE     CIDAR MoClo Extension
REFERENCE   2 (bases 1 to 2819)
  AUTHORS   .
  TITLE     Direct Submission
  JOURNAL   Exported May 13, 2021 from SnapGene Server 1.1.58
            http://www.snapgene.com
FEATURES             Location/Qualifiers
     source          1..2819
                     /organism="synthetic DNA construct"
                     /mol_type="other DNA"
     misc_feature    727..747
                     /label=BioBrick suffix
                     /note="universal suffix for all parts"
     primer_bind     complement(753..770)
                     /label=L4440
                     /note="L4440 vector, forward primer"
     rep_origin      complement(924..1512)
                     /direction=LEFT
                     /label=ori
                     /note="high-copy-number ColE1/pMB1/pBR322/pUC origin of
                     replication"
     primer_bind     complement(1004..1023)
                     /label=pBR322ori-F
                     /note="pBR322 origin, forward primer"
     CDS             complement(1683..2543)
                     /codon_start=1
                     /gene="bla"
                     /product="beta-lactamase"
                     /label=AmpR
                     /note="confers resistance to ampicillin, carbenicillin, and
                     related antibiotics"
                     /translation="MSIQHFRVALIPFFAAFCLPVFAHPETLVKVKDAEDQLGARVGYI
                     ELDLNSGKILESFRPEERFPMMSTFKVLLCGAVLSRIDAGQEQLGRRIHYSQNDLVEYS
                     PVTEKHLTDGMTVRELCSAAITMSDNTAANLLLTTIGGPKELTAFLHNMGDHVTRLDRW
                     EPELNEAIPNDERDTTMPVAMATTLRKLLTGELLTLASRQQLIDWMEADKVAGPLLRSA
                     LPAGWFIADKSGAGERGSRGIIAALGPDGKPSRIVVIYTTGSQATMDERNRQIAEIGAS
                     LIKHW"
     primer_bind     2306..2325
                     /label=Amp-R
                     /note="Ampicillin resistance gene, reverse primer"
     promoter        complement(2544..2648)
                     /gene="bla"
                     /label=AmpR promoter
     primer_bind     2716..2734
                     /label=pBRforEco
                     /note="pBR322 vectors, upsteam of EcoRI site, forward
                     primer"
     terminator      2738..2781
                     /label=bacterial terminator
                     /note="putative bacterial transcription terminator"
     misc_feature    2784..2805
                     /label=BioBrick prefix
                     /note="BioBrick prefix for parts that do not start with
                     ""ATG"""
ORIGIN
        1 aatgtctaaa ggtgaagaat tattcactgg tgttgtccca attttggttg aattagatgg
       61 tgatgttaat ggtcacaaat tttctgtctc cggtgaaggt gaaggtgatg ctacttacgg
      121 taaattgacc ttaaaattta tttgtactac tggtaaattg ccagttccat ggccaacctt
      181 agtcactact ttaggttatg gtttgatgtg ttttgctaga tacccagatc atatgaaaca
      241 acatgacttt ttcaagtctg ccatgccaga aggttatgtt caagaaagaa ctattttttt
      301 caaagatgac ggtaactaca agaccagagc tgaagtcaag tttgaaggtg ataccttagt
      361 taatagaatc gaattaaaag gtattgattt taaagaagat ggtaacattt taggtcacaa
      421 attggaatac aactataact ctcacaatgt ttacatcatg gctgacaaac aaaagaatgg
      481 tatcaaagtt aacttcaaaa ttagacacaa cattgaagat ggttctgttc aattagctga
      541 ccattatcaa caaaatactc caattggtga tggtccagtc ttgttaccag acaaccatta
      601 cttatcctat caatctagat tatccaaaga tccaaacgaa aagagagatc acatggtctt
      661 gttagaattt gttactgctg ctggtattac ccatggtatg gatgaattgt acaaaaggta
      721 gagacctact agtagcggcc gctgcaggct tcctcgctca ctgactcgct gcgctcggtc
      781 gttcggctgc ggcgagcggt atcagctcac tcaaaggcgg taatacggtt atccacagaa
      841 tcaggggata acgcaggaaa gaacatgtga gcaaaaggcc agcaaaaggc caggaaccgt
      901 aaaaaggccg cgttgctggc gtttttccac aggctccgcc cccctgacga gcatcacaaa
      961 aatcgacgct caagtcagag gtggcgaaac ccgacaggac tataaagata ccaggcgttt
     1021 ccccctggaa gctccctcgt gcgctctcct gttccgaccc tgccgcttac cggatacctg
     1081 tccgcctttc tcccttcggg aagcgtggcg ctttctcata gctcacgctg taggtatctc
     1141 agttcggtgt aggtcgttcg ctccaagctg ggctgtgtgc acgaaccccc cgttcagccc
     1201 gaccgctgcg ccttatccgg taactatcgt cttgagtcca acccggtaag acacgactta
     1261 tcgccactgg cagcagccac tggtaacagg attagcagag cgaggtatgt aggcggtgct
     1321 acagagttct tgaagtggtg gcctaactac ggctacacta gaagaacagt atttggtatc
     1381 tgcgctctgc tgaagccagt taccttcgga aaaagagttg gtagctcttg atccggcaaa
     1441 caaaccaccg ctggtagcgg tggttttttt gtttgcaagc agcagattac gcgcagaaaa
     1501 aaaggatctc aagaagatcc tttgatcttt tctacggggt ctgacgctca gtggaacgaa
     1561 aactcacgtt aagggatttt ggtcatgaga ttatcaaaaa ggatcttcac ctagatcctt
     1621 ttaaattaaa aatgaagttt taaatcaatc taaagtatat atgagtaaac ttggtctgac
     1681 agttaccaat gcttaatcag tgaggcacct atctcagcga tctgtctatt tcgttcatcc
     1741 atagttgcct gactccccgt cgtgtagata actacgatac gggagggctt accatctggc
     1801 cccagtgctg caatgatacc gcgcgaccca cgctcaccgg ctccagattt atcagcaata
     1861 aaccagccag ccggaagggc cgagcgcaga agtggtcctg caactttatc cgcctccatc
     1921 cagtctatta attgttgccg ggaagctaga gtaagtagtt cgccagttaa tagtttgcgc
     1981 aacgttgttg ccattgctac aggcatcgtg gtgtcacgct cgtcgtttgg tatggcttca
     2041 ttcagctccg gttcccaacg atcaaggcga gttacatgat cccccatgtt gtgcaaaaaa
     2101 gcggttagct ccttcggtcc tccgatcgtt gtcagaagta agttggccgc agtgttatca
     2161 ctcatggtta tggcagcact gcataattct cttactgtca tgccatccgt aagatgcttt
     2221 tctgtgactg gtgagtactc aaccaagtca ttctgagaat agtgtatgcg gcgaccgagt
     2281 tgctcttgcc cggcgtcaat acgggataat accgcgccac atagcagaac tttaaaagtg
     2341 ctcatcattg gaaaacgttc ttcggggcga aaactctcaa ggatcttacc gctgttgaga
     2401 tccagttcga tgtaacccac tcgtgcaccc aactgatctt cagcatcttt tactttcacc
     2461 agcgtttctg ggtgagcaaa aacaggaagg caaaatgccg caaaaaaggg aataagggcg
     2521 acacggaaat gttgaatact catactcttc ctttttcaat attattgaag catttatcag
     2581 ggttattgtc tcatgagcgg atacatattt gaatgtattt agaaaaataa acaaataggg
     2641 gttccgcgca catttccccg aaaagtgcca cctgacgtct aagaaaccat tattatcatg
     2701 acattaacct ataaaaatag gcgtatcacg aggcagaatt tcagataaaa aaaatcctta
     2761 gctttcgcta aggatgattt ctggaattcg cggccgcttc tagagactag tgggtctca
//
