>Addgene plasmid #120959 | C11m | depositor partial sequence | sequence record 229972 | insert sequence
AATGTCTAAAGGTGAAGAATTATTCACTGGTGTTGTCCCAATTTTGGTTGAATTAGATGGTGATGTTAAT
GGTCACAAATTTTCTGTCTCCGGTGAAGGTGAAGGTGATGCTACTTACGGTAAATTGACCTTAAAATTTA
TTTGTACTACTGGTAAATTGCCAGTTCCATGGCCAACCTTAGTCACTACTTTAGGTTATGGTTTGATGTG
TTTTGCTAGATACCCAGATCATATGAAACAACATGACTTTTTCAAGTCTGCCATGCCAGAAGGTTATGTT
CAAGAAAGAACTATTTTTTTCAAAGATGACGGTAACTACAAGACCAGAGCTGAAGTCAAGTTTGAAGGTG
ATACCTTAGTTAATAGAATCGAATTAAAAGGTATTGATTTTAAAGAAGATGGTAACATTTTAGGTCACAA
ATTGGAATACAACTATAACTCTCACAATGTTTACATCATGGCTGACAAACAAAAGAATGGTATCAAAGTT
AACTTCAAAATTAGACACAACATTGAAGATGGTTCTGTTCAATTAGCTGACCATTATCAACAAAATACTC
CAATTGGTGATGGTCCAGTCTTGTTACCAGACAACCATTACTTATCCTATCAATCTAGATTATCCAAAGA
TCCAAACGAAAAGAGAGATCACATGGTCTTGTTAGAATTTGTTACTGCTGCTGGTATTACCCATGGTATG
GATGAATTGTACAAAAGGT
